>Addgene plasmid #200155 | pHHYTK161 | addgene full sequence | sequence record 392125 | Addgene NGS Result
TCGGTCTCATACAGACACCATCGAATGGCGCAAAACCTTTCGCGGTATGGCATGATAGCGCCCGGAAGAG
AGTCAATTCAGGGTGGTGAATGTGAAACCAGTAACGTTATACGATGTCGCAGAGTATGCCGGTGTCTCTT
ATCAGACCGTTTCCCGCGTGGTGAACCAGGCCAGCCACGTTTCTGCGAAAACGCGGGAAAAAGTGGAAGC
GGCGATGGCGGAGCTGAATTACATTCCCAACCGCGTGGCACAACAACTGGCGGGCAAACAGTCGTTGCTG
ATTGGCGTTGCCACCTCCAGTCTGGCCCTGCACGCGCCGTCGCAAATTGTCGCGGCGATTAAATCTCGCG
CCGATCAACTGGGTGCCAGCGTGGTGGTGTCGATGGTAGAACGAAGCGGCGTCGAAGCCTGTAAAGCGGC
GGTGCACAATCTTCTCGCGCAACGCGTCAGTGGGCTGATCATTAACTATCCGCTGGATGACCAGGATGCC
ATTGCTGTGGAAGCTGCCTGCACTAATGTTCCGGCGTTATTTCTTGATGTCTCTGACCAGACACCCATCA
ACAGTATTATTTTCTCCCATGAAGACGGTACGCGACTGGGCGTGGAGCATCTGGTCGCATTGGGTCACCA
GCAAATCGCGCTGTTAGCGGGCCCATTAAGTTCTGTCTCGGCGCGTCTGCGTCTGGCTGGCTGGCATAAA
TATCTCACTCGCAATCAAATTCAGCCGATAGCGGAACGGGAAGGCGACTGGAGTGCCATGTCCGGTTTTC
AACAAACCATGCAAATGCTGAATGAGGGCATCGTTCCCACTGCGATGCTGGTTGCCAACGATCAGATGGC
GCTGGGCGCAATGCGCGCCATTACCGAGTCCGGGCTGCGCGTTGGTGCGGATATCTCGGTAGTGGGATAC
GACGATACCGAAGACAGCTCATGTTATATCCCGCCGTTAACCACCATCAAACAGGATTTTCGCCTGCTGG
GGCAAACCAGCGTGGACCGCTTGCTGCAACTCTCTCAGGGCCAGGCGGTGAAGGGCAATCAGCTGTTGCC
CGTTTCACTGGTGAAAAGAAAAACCACCCTGGCGCCCAATACGCAAACCGCCTCTCCCCGCGCGTTGGCC
GATTCATTAATGCAGCTGGCACGACAGGTTTCCCGACTGGAAAGCGGGCAGTGAGCGCAACGCAATTAAT
GTAAGTTAGCTCACTCATTAGGCACCGGGATCTCGACCGATGCCCTTGAGAGCCTTCAACCCAGTCAGCT
CCTTCCGGTGGGCGCGGGGCATGACTACCGATGAGACCAGACCAATAAAAAACGCCCGGCGGCAACCGAG
CGTTCTGAACAAATCCAGATGGAGTTCTGAGGTCATTACTGGATCTATCAACAGGAGTCCAAGCGAGCTC
GATATCAAATTACGCCCCGCCCTGCCACTCATCGCAGTACTGTTGTAATTCATTAAGCATTCTGCCGACA
TGGAAGCCATCACAAACGGCATGATGAACCTGAATCGCCAGCGGCATCAGCACCTTGTCGCCTTGCGTAT
AATATTTGCCCATGGTGAAAACGGGGGCGAAGAAGTTGTCCATATTGGCCACGTTTAAATCAAAACTGGT
GAAACTCACCCAGGGATTGGCTGAAACGAAAAACATATTCTCAATAAACCCTTTAGGGAAATAGGCCAGG
TTTTCACCGTAACACGCCACATCTTGCGAATATATGTGTAGAAACTGCCGGAAATCGTCGTGGTATTCAC
TCCAGAGCGATGAAAACGTTTCAGTTTGCTCATGGAAAACGGTGTAACAAGGGTGAACACTATCCCATAT
CACCAGCTCACCGTCTTTCATTGCCATACGAAATTCCGGATGAGCATTCATCAGGCGGGCAAGAATGTGA
ATAAAGGCCGGATAAAACTTGTGCTTATTTTTCTTTACGGTCTTTAAAAAGGCCGTAATATCCAGCTGAA
CGGTCTGGTTATAGGTACATTGAGCAACTGACTGAAATGCCTCAAAATGTTCTTTACGATGCCATTGGGA
TATATCAACGGTGGTATATCCAGTGATTTTTTTCTCCATTTTAGCTTCCTTAGCTCCTGAAAATCTCGAT
AACTCAAAAAATACGCCCGGTAGTGATCTTATTTCATTATGGTGAAAGTTGGAACCTCTTACGTGCCCGA
TCAATCATGACCAAAATCCCTTAACGTGAGTTTTCGTTCCACTGAGCGTCAGACCCCGTAGAAAAGATCA
AAGGATCTTCTTGAGATCCTTTTTTTCTGCGCGTAATCTGCTGCTTGCAAACAAAAAAACCACCGCTACC
AGCGGTGGTTTGTTTGCCGGATCAAGAGCTACCAACTCTTTTTCCGAAGGTAACTGGCTTCAGCAGAGCG
CAGATACCAAATACTGTTCTTCTAGTGTAGCCGTAGTTAGGCCACCACTTCAAGAACTCTGTAGCACCGC
CTACATACCTCGCTCTGCTAATCCTGTTACCAGTGGCTGCTGCCAGTGGCGATAAGTCGTGTCTTACCGG
GTTGGACTCAAGACGATAGTTACCGGATAAGGCGCAGCGGTCGGGCTGAACGGGGGGTTCGTGCACACAG
CCCAGCTTGGAGCGAACGACCTACACCGAACTGAGATACCTACAGCGTGAGCTATGAGAAAGCGCCACGC
TTCCCGAAGGGAGAAAGGCGGACAGGTATCCGGTAAGCGGCAGGGTCGGAACAGGAGAGCGCACGAGGGA
GCTTCCAGGGGGAAACGCCTGGTATCTTTATAGTCCTGTCGGGTTTCGCCACCTCTGACTTGAGCGTCGA
TTTTTGTGATGCTCGTCAGGGGGGCGGAGCCTATGGAAAAACGCCAGCAACGCGGCCTTTTTACGGTTCC
TGGCCTTTTGCTGGCCTTTTGCTCACATGTTCTTTCCTGCGTTATCCCCTGATTCTGTGGATAACCGTAG
Features (pLannotate 1.2.2; 8 found; start..end, strand, type, name):
     14..91      +  promoter       lacI promoter: lacI
     92..1174    +  CDS            lacI: lac repressor; lacI; The lac repressor binds to the lac operator to inhibit transcription in E. coli. This inhibition can be relieved by adding lactose or isopropyl-β-D-thiogalactopyranoside (IPTG).
   1187..1208    +  protein_bind   CAP binding site: CAP binding activates transcription in the presence of cAMP. E. coli catabolite activator protein
   1223..1287    +  CDS            TcR (fragment): tetracycline efflux protein; tet; confers resistance to tetracycline
   1305..1339    -  terminator     lambda t0 terminator: minimal transcription terminator from phage lambda (Scholtissek and Grosse, 1987)
   1413..2069    -  CDS            cat: CAT_ECOLX - Experimental evidence at protein level: Swiss-Prot protein existence level 1. This enzyme is an effector of chloramphenicol resistance in bacteria. From Escherichia coli. This protein is used as a marker in many commonly used cloning vectors, such as pACYC184.
   2070..2167    -  promoter       cat promoter: promoter of the E. coli cat gene encoding chloramphenicol acetyltransferase
   2251..2839    +  rep_origin     ori: high-copy-number ColE1/pMB1/pBR322/pUC origin of replication
