[The description below was written by a language model from this plasmid's Addgene catalogue record and pLannotate feature annotations shown in this document.]
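Description:
pHHYTK161 is a part plasmid for the yeast Modular Cloning (MoClo) system, built in the pYTK001 entry vector from the Yeast Toolkit. It is a small (about 2.9 kb) bacterial plasmid propagated in E. coli from a high-copy ColE1/pUC-type origin and selected with chloramphenicol through a cat gene driven by its own promoter and followed by a lambda t0 terminator. It carries no yeast replication origin or yeast marker of its own. It serves purely as a storage and donor vector for a standardised part.

The stored part is an E. coli LacI cassette of roughly 1.3 kb, inserted by BsmBI Golden Gate cloning, which destroys the BsmBI sites on both sides. The feature table shows the native lacI promoter directly upstream of the complete lac repressor coding sequence, followed by a CAP binding site and a short fragment annotated as tetracycline-resistance sequence. These last two are most likely remnants carried over from the source template rather than functional units. The lac repressor binds lac operator sequences to block transcription in E. coli, and this repression is relieved by lactose or IPTG.

The record designates this a "Type 67" part, meaning it spans positions 6 and 7 of the toolkit's assembly scheme. In the standard Yeast Toolkit layout, these positions are occupied by the yeast marker and yeast origin or integration homology. A plausible implication is that the part lets users assemble vectors lacking yeast maintenance elements while supplying LacI for IPTG-regulated expression in bacteria, but the record does not state this application. The plasmid belongs to a toolkit developed for intracellular protein targeting in Saccharomyces cerevisiae.
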