Addgene plasmid #200155: pHHYTK161
Purpose: Type 67 part for Modular Cloning in Yeast
Depositing lab: Johannes Herrmann. Depositing organization: Rheinland-Pfälzische Technische Universität Kaiserslautern. Publication: A modular cloning (MoClo) toolkit for reliable intracellular protein targeting in the yeast Saccharomyces cerevisiae. Simakin P, Koch C, Herrmann JM. Microb Cell. 2023 Feb 28;10(4):78-87. doi: 10.15698/mic2023.04.794. eCollection 2023 Apr 3. PubMed 37009624.
Backbone
  Vector backbone: pYTK001
  Backbone manufacturer: John Dueber Lab, https://doi.org/10.1021/sb500366v
  Vector type: Bacterial Expression, Synthetic Biology
Growth in bacteria
  Bacterial resistance: Chloramphenicol, 25 μg/mL
  Growth temperature: 37°C
  Growth strain: DH5alpha
  Copy number: High Copy
Gene/Insert
  Gene/Insert name: LacI
  Species: E. coli
  Insert size (bp): 1278
  Cloning method: Restriction Enzyme; 5′ cloning site BsmBI (destroyed during cloning); 3′ cloning site BsmBI (destroyed during cloning)
Terms and licenses: Academic/Nonprofit Terms; Industry Terms: Not Available to Industry
How to cite: pHHYTK161 was a gift from Johannes Herrmann (Addgene plasmid # 200155 ; http://n2t.net/addgene:200155 ; RRID:Addgene_200155)
